Addgene plasmid #217818: human a5 full length
Purpose: Full length human integrin a5 expression
Depositing lab: Timothy Springer. Publication: Synthetic integrin antibodies discovered by yeast display reveal alphaV subunit pairing preferences with beta subunits. Hao Y, Yan J, Fraser C, Jiang A, Anuganti M, Zhang R, Lloyd K, Jardine J, Coppola J, Meijers R, Li J, Springer TA. MAbs. 2024 Jan-Dec;16(1):2365891. doi: 10.1080/19420862.2024.2365891. Epub 2024 Jun 18. PubMed 38889315.
Backbone
  Vector backbone: pD2529 CAG
  Vector type: Mammalian Expression
  Selectable markers: Puromycin
Growth in bacteria
  Bacterial resistance: Kanamycin, 50 μg/mL
  Growth temperature: 37°C
  Growth strain: DH5alpha
  Copy number: High Copy
Gene/Insert
  Gene/Insert name: ITGA5 (alt name: Integrin alpha 5)
  Species: H. sapiens (human)
  Entrez Gene: ITGA5 (a.k.a. CD49e, FNRA, VLA-5, VLA5A)
  Promoter: CAG
  Tag / fusion protein: P2A-EGFP (C terminal on insert)
  Cloning method: Gibson Cloning
  Sequencing primers: 5′ ttcaacttagacgcggag; 3′ ggcatcagaggtggctgg
Terms and licenses: Academic/Nonprofit Terms; Industry Terms: Not Available to Industry
Depositor comments: Please visit https://doi.org/10.1101/2024.01.26.577394 for bioRxiv preprint.
How to cite: human a5 full length was a gift from Timothy Springer (Addgene plasmid # 217818 ; http://n2t.net/addgene:217818 ; RRID:Addgene_217818)
