[The description below was written by a language model from this plasmid's Addgene catalogue record and pLannotate feature annotations shown in this document.]
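Description:
Human a5 full length is a mammalian expression plasmid built on the pD2529 CAG backbone that drives expression of full-length human integrin alpha 5 (ITGA5, also known as CD49e or the fibronectin receptor alpha subunit). In bacteria it is maintained at high copy through a ColE1/pUC-type origin and selected with kanamycin, the KanR gene being driven by a small EM7 bacterial promoter. For selection in mammalian cells it carries a separate, oppositely oriented cassette in which the mouse PGK promoter drives puromycin N-acetyltransferase, terminated by a β-globin polyadenylation signal.

The main transcription unit uses the composite CAG promoter, annotated here as the CMV immediate-early enhancer, the chicken β-actin promoter and a chimeric chicken β-actin/rabbit β-globin intron, which together give strong constitutive expression in many mammalian cell types. The ITGA5 coding sequence runs to the end of the linearised sequence record, and a green fluorescent protein reading frame begins just after the circular junction. This fits the catalogue description of a C-terminal P2A-EGFP fusion. The P2A peptide itself is not annotated, and the automated annotation labels the reporter AcGFP1 rather than EGFP, a discrepancy the record does not resolve. A 2A element lets the integrin subunit and the fluorescent protein be made from one transcript as separate polypeptides, so green fluorescence marks expressing cells without a bulky tag on the integrin. Downstream lie a hepatitis B virus post-transcriptional regulatory element, which overlaps a fragment of the viral X reading frame, and a rabbit β-globin poly(A) signal.

The stated purpose is full-length integrin a5 expression. The associated work concerns synthetic integrin antibodies and alpha/beta subunit pairing, which suggests use in displaying defined integrins on transfected cells.
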