Features (pLannotate 1.2.2; 15 found; start..end, strand, type, name):
     78..794     +  CDS            AcGFP1: AcGFP1 is a basic (constitutively fluorescent) green fluorescent protein, derived from Aequorea coerulescens.
   1844..2102    +  ncRNA          HBV PRE 1151-1410: Accession: RF02816 - Hepatitis B virus post-transcriptional regulatory element 1151-1410
   2068..2409    +  CDS            X (fragment): X_HBVD3 - Experimental evidence at protein level: Swiss-Prot protein existence level 1. Multifunctional protein that plays a role in silencing host antiviral defenses and promoting viral transcription. Does not seem to be essential for HBV infection. May be directly involved in development of cirrhosis and liver cancer (hepatocellular carcinoma). Most of cytosolic activities involve modulation of cytosolic calcium. The effect on apoptosis is controversial depending on the cell types in which the studies have been conducted. May induce apoptosis by localizing in mitochondria and causing loss of
   2391..2446    +  polyA_signal   β-globin poly(A) signal: rabbit β-globin polyadenylation signal (Gil and Proudfoot, 1987)
   3156..3744    -  rep_origin     ori: high-copy-number ColE1/pMB1/pBR322/pUC origin of replication
   3830..4639    -  CDS            KanR: aminoglycoside phosphotransferase; aph(3')-Ia; confers resistance to kanamycin in bacteria or G418 (Geneticin®) in eukaryotes
   4658..4702    -  promoter       EM7 promoter (fragment): synthetic bacterial promoter&nbsp
   4921..5130    -  polyA_signal   β-globin poly(A) (fragment): human β-globin polyadenylation signal
   5131..5730    -  CDS            PuroR (fragment): puromycin N-acetyltransferase; pac from Streptomyces; confers resistance to puromycin
   5740..6239    -  promoter       PGK promoter: mouse phosphoglycerate kinase 1 promoter
   6323..6626    +  enhancer       CMV enhancer: human cytomegalovirus immediate early enhancer
   6628..6749    +  promoter       chicken β-actin promoter (fragment): contains a 21-bp deletion relative to the standard chicken β-actin promoter
   6759..6914    +  promoter       chicken β-actin promoter (fragment): contains a 21-bp deletion relative to the standard chicken β-actin promoter
   6915..7931    +  intron         chimeric intron: chimera between introns from chicken β-actin and rabbit β-globin
   8093..11116   +  CDS            ITGA5: ITA5_HUMAN - Also known as FNRA. Experimental evidence at protein level: Swiss-Prot protein existence level 1. (Microbial infection) In case of HIV-1 infection, the interaction with extracellular viral Tat protein seems to enhance angiogenesis in Kaposi's sarcoma lesions. From Homo sapiens (Human).
>Addgene plasmid #217818 | human a5 full length | addgene full sequence | sequence record 432379 | Addgene NGS Result
GTACCAGTACTGGGAGTGGGGCCACCAACTTTTCTCTGCTCAAGCAAGCCGGGGATGTTGAAGAAAATCC
AGGGCCAATGGTGTCTAAGGGCGCAGAACTGTTCACCGGAATCGTACCTATTTTGATAGAACTTAATGGG
GATGTCAATGGACATAAATTCAGTGTCAGCGGTGAGGGTGAAGGCGATGCGACTTATGGGAAACTGACGC
TCAAATTTATCTGTACCACCGGTAAACTCCCCGTTCCGTGGCCGACCCTTGTCACCACCCTGTCCTATGG
CGTTCAGTGTTTTAGCAGGTATCCAGATCACATGAAACAGCATGACTTTTTCAAGTCCGCCATGCCTGAG
GGTTACATTCAAGAGCGAACGATATTCTTTGAAGACGATGGCAACTATAAGTCCAGGGCGGAGGTCAAGT
TTGAGGGCGACACGCTTGTGAATAGGATTGAGCTTACGGGGACTGATTTTAAAGAAGACGGCAATATCCT
TGGGAATAAAATGGAATACAACTATAATGCCCACAACGTGTATATAATGACGGATAAGGCCAAGAACGGA
ATCAAAGTCAACTTTAAAATCAGACACAACATCGAAGATGGCAGCGTGCAACTTGCCGACCATTACCAGC
AAAACACGCCTATTGGCGACGGTCCTGTCTTGCTCCCTGACAATCACTATCTCAGCACGCAAAGTGCCCT
GAGTAAAGATCCTAACGAGAAACGGGATCACATGATTTACTTTGGGTTTGTGACAGCGGCTGCTATAACG
CATGGTATGGACGAATTGTACAAATGATAAAGTACTTGATAAGCTCTTCAGGTTGAGGTCTCTAAAAGCG
TCTTCCTGTTCTCATCACATCATATCAAGGTTATATACCATCAATATTGCCACAGATGTTACTTAGCCTT
TTAATATTTCTCTAATTTAGTGTATATGCAATGATAGTTCTCTGATTTCTGAGATTGAGTTTCTCATGTG
TAATGATTATTTAGAGTTTCTCTTTCATCTGTTCAAATTTTTGTCTAGTTTTATTTTTTACTGATTTGTA
AGACTTCTTTTTATAATCTGCATATTACAATTCTCTTTACTGGGGTGTTGCAAATATTTTCTGTCATTCT
ATGGCCTGACTTTTCTTAATGGTTTTTTAATTTTAAAAATAAGTCTTAATATTCATGCAATCTAATTAAC
AATCTTTTCTTTGTGGTTAGGACTTTGAGTCATAAGAAATTTTTCTCTACACTGAAGTCATGATGGCATG
CTTCTATATTATTTTCTAAAAGATTTAAAGTTTTGCCTTCTCCATTTAGACTTATAATTCACTGGAATTT
TTTTGTGTGTATGGTATGACATATGGGTTCCCTTTTATTTTTTACATATAAATATATTTCCCTGTTTTTC
TAAAAAAGAAAAAGATCATCATTTTCCCATTGTAAAATGCCATATTTTTTTCATAGGTCACTTACATATA
TCAATGGGTCTGTTTCTGAGCTCTACTCTATTTTATCAGCCTCACTGTCTATCCCCACACATCTCATGCT
TTGCTCTAAATCTTGATATTTAGTGGAACATTCTTTCCCATTTTGTTCTACAAGAATATTTTTGTTATTG
TCTTTGGGCTTTCTATATACATTTTGAAATGAGGTTGACAAGTTAATAACAGGCCTATTGATTGGAAAGT
TTGTCAACGAATTGTGGGTCTTTTGGGGTTTGCTGCCCCTTTTACGCAATGTGGATATCCTGCTTTAATG
CCTTTATATGCATGTATACAAGCAAAACAGGCTTTTACTTTCTCGCCAACTTACAAGGCCTTTCTCAGTA
AACAGTATATGACCCTTTACCCCGTTGCTCGGCAACGGCCTGGTCTGTGCCAAGTGTTTGCTGACGCAAC
CCCCACTGGTTGGGGCTTGGCCATAGGCCATCAGCGCATGCGTGGAACCTTTGTGTCTCCTCTGCCGATC
CATACTGCGGAACTCCTAGCCGCTTGTTTTGCTCGCAGCAGGTCTGGAGCAAACCTCATCGGGACCGACA
ATTCTGTCGTACTCTCCCGCAAGTATACATCGTTTCCATGGCTGCTAGGCTGTGCTGCCAACTGGATCCT
GCGCGGGACGTCCTTTGTTTACGTCCCGTCGGCGCTGAATCCCGCGGACGACCCCTCCCGGGGCCGCTTG
GGGCTCTACCGCCCGCTTCTCCGTCTGCCGTACCGTCCGACCACGGGGCGCACCTCTCTTTACGCGGACT
CCCCGTCTGTGCCTTCTCATCTGCCGGACCGTGTGCACTTCGCTTCACCTCTGCACGTCGCATGGAGGCC
ACCGTGAACGCCCACCGGAACCTGCCCAAGGTCTTGCATAAGAGGACTCTTGGACTTTCAGCAATGTCAT
CTCAGTGGCTAATAAAGGAAATTTATTTTCATTGCAATAGTGTGTTGGAATTTTTTGTGTCTCTCACTCG
GAAGGACATATGGGAGGGCAAATCATTTAAAACATCAGAATGAGTATTTGGTTTAGAGTTTGGCAACATA
TGCCCATATGCTGGCTGCCATGAACAAAGGTTGGCTATAAAGAGGTCATCAGTATATGAAACAGCCCCCT
GCTGTCCATTCCTTATTCCATAGAAAAGCCTTGACTTGAGGTTAGATTTTTTTTATATTTTGTTTTGTGT
TATTTTTTTCTTTAACATCCCTAAAATTTTCCTTACATGTTTTACTAGCCAGATTTTTCCTCCTCTCCTG
ACTACTCCCAGTCATAGCTGTCCCTCTTCTCTTATGGAGATCTTTGCATTTTTAGACATTTAGAAGCCTA
TATCTTGTTACAGAATTGGAATTACACAAAAATTCTACCATATTTTGAAAGCTTAGGTTGTTCTGAAAAA
AACAATATATTGTTTTCCTGGGTAAACTAAAAGTCCCCTCGAGGAAAGGCCCCTAAAGTGAAACAGTGCA
AAACGTTCAAAAACTGTCTGGCAATACAAGTTCCACTTTGACCAAAACGGCTGGCAGTAAAAGGGTTAAG
AAGACTGTCAGCCTTGAGCGGTATCAGCTCACTCAAAGGCGGTAATACGGTTATCCACAGAATCAGGGGA
TAACGCAGGAAAGAACATGTGAGCAAAAGGCCAGCAAAAGGCCAGGAACCGTAAAAAGGCCGCGTTGCTG
GCGTTTTTCCATAGGCTCCGCCCCCCTGACGAGCATCACAAAAATCGACGCTCAAGTCAGAGGTGGCGAA
ACCCGACAGGACTATAAAGATACCAGGCGTTTCCCCCTGGAAGCTCCCTCGTGCGCTCTCCTGTTCCGAC
CCTGCCGCTTACCGGATACCTGTCCGCCTTTCTCCCTTCGGGAAGCGTGGCGCTTTCTCATAGCTCACGC
TGTAGGTATCTCAGTTCGGTGTAGGTCGTTCGCTCCAAGCTGGGCTGTGTGCACGAACCCCCCGTTCAGC
CCGACCGCTGCGCCTTATCCGGTAACTATCGTCTTGAGTCCAACCCGGTAAGACACGACTTATCGCCACT
GGCAGCAGCCACTGGTAACAGGATTAGCAGAGCGAGGTATGTAGGCGGTGCTACAGAGTTCTTGAAGTGG
TGGGCTAACTACGGCTACACTAGAAGAACAGTATTTGGTATCTGCGCTCTGCTGAAGCCAGTTACCTTCG
GAAAAAGAGTTGGTAGCTCTTGATCCGGCAAACAAACCACCGCTGGTAGCGGTGGTTTTTTTGTTTGCAA
GCAGCAGATTACGCGCAGAAAAAAAGGATCTCAAGAAGATCCTTTGATCTTTTCTACGGGGTCTGACGCT
CAGTGGAACGACGCGCGCGTAACTCACGTTAAGGGATTTTGGTCATGAGTTAGAAAAACTCATCGAGCAT
CAAATGAAACTGCAATTTATTCATATCAGGATTATCAATACCATATTTTTGAAAAAGCCGTTTCTGTAAT
GAAGGAGAAAACTCACCGAGGCAGTTCCATAGGATGGCAAGATCCTGGTATCGGTCTGCGATTCCGACTC
GTCCAACATCAATACAACCTATTAATTTCCCCTCGTCAAAAATAAGGTTATCAAGTGAGAAATCACCATG
AGTGACGACTGAATCCGGTGAGAATGGCAAAAGTTTATGCATTTCTTTCCAGACTTGTTCAACAGGCCAG
CCATTACGCTCGTCATCAAAATCACTCGCATCAACCAAACCGTTATTCATTCGTGATTGCGCCTGAGCGA
GGCGAAATACGCGATCGCTGTTAAAAGGACAATTACAAACAGGAATCGAGTGCAACCGGCGCAGGAACAC
TGCCAGCGCATCAACAATATTTTCACCTGAATCAGGATATTCTTCTAATACCTGGAACGCTGTTTTTCCG
GGGATCGCAGTGGTGAGTAACCATGCATCATCAGGAGTACGGATAAAATGCTTGATGGTCGGAAGTGGCA
TAAATTCCGTCAGCCAGTTTAGTCTGACCATCTCATCTGTAACATCATTGGCAACGCTACCTTTGCCATG
TTTCAGAAACAACTCTGGCGCATCGGGCTTCCCATACAAGCGATAGATTGTCGCACCTGATTGCCCGACA
TTATCGCGAGCCCATTTATACCCATATAAATCAGCATCCATGTTGGAATTTAATCGCGGCCTCGACGTTT
CCCGTTGGATATGGCTCATTTTTTACTTCCTCACCTTGTCGTATTATACTATGCCGATATACTATGCCGA
TGATTAATTGTCGACACTGCGGGGGCTCTGTGTGGTAAGCAGGTCTTAACCTTTTTACTGCCAATGACGC
ATGGGATACGTCGTGGCAGTAAAAGGGCTTAAATGCCAACGACGCGTCCCATACGTTGTTGGCATTTTAA
TTCTTCTCTCTGCAGCGGCAGCATGTGCCGCCGCTGCAGAGAGTTTCTAGCGATGACAGCCCCTCTGGGC
AACGAGCCGGGGGGGCTGTCTTTCTTTATGTTTTAAATGCACTGACCTCCCACATTCCCTTTTTAGTAAA
ATATTCAGAAATAATTTAAATACATCATTGCAATGAAAATAAATGTTTTTTATTAGGCAGAATCCAGATG
CTCAAGGCCCTTCATAATATCCCCCAGTTTAGTAGTTGGACTTAGGGAACAAAGGAACCTTTAATAGAAA
TTGGACAGCAAGAAAGCGAGTCAGGCACCGGGCTTGCGGGTCATGCACCAGGTGCGCGGTCCTTCGGGCA
CCTCGACGTCGGCGGTGACGGTGAAGCCGAGCCGCTCGTAGAAGGGGAGGTTGCGGGGCGCGGATGTCTC
CAGGAAGGCGGGCACCCCGGCGCGCTCGGCCGCCTCCACTCCGGGGAGCACGACGGCGCTGCCCAGACCC
TTGCCCTGGTGGTCGGGCGACACGCCGACGGTGGCCAGGAACCACGCGGGCTCCTTGGGCCGGTGCGGCG
CCAGGAGGCCTTCCATCTGTTGCTGCGCGGCCAGCCGGGAACCGCTCAACTCGGCCATGCGCGGGCCGAT
CTCGGCGAACACCGCCCCCGCTTCGACGCTCTCCGGCGTGGTCCAGACCGCCACCGCGGCGCCGTCGTCC
GCGACCCACACCTTGCCGATGTCGAGCCCGACGCGCGTGAGGAAGAGTTCTTGCAGCTCGGTGACCCGCT
CGATGTGGCGGTCCGGATCGACGGTGTGGCGCGTGGCGGGGTAGTCGGCGAACGCGGCGGCGAGGGTGCG
TACGGCCCTGGGGACGTCGTCGCGGGTGGCGAGGCGCACCGTGGGCTTGTACTCGGTCATGGTGGCGGAC
GAAAGGCCCGGAGATGAGGAAGAGGAGAACAGCGCGGCAGACGTGCGCTTTTGAAGCGTGCAGAATGCCG
GGCCTCCGGAGGACCTTCGGGCGCCCGCCCCGCCCCTGAGCCCGCCCCTGAGCCCGCCCCCGGACCCACC
CCTTCCCAGCCTCTGAGCCCAGAAAGCGAAGGAGCAAAGCTGCTATTGGCCGCTGCCCCAAAGGCCTACC
CGCTTCCATTGCTCAGCGGTGCTGTCCATCTGCACGAGACTAGTGAGTCGTGCTACTTCCATTTGTCACG
TCCTGCACGACGCGAGCTGCGGGGCGGGGGGGAACTTCCTGACTAGGGGAGGAGTAGAAGGTGGCGCGAA
GGGGCCACCAAAGAACGGAGCCGGTTGGCGCCTACCGGTGGATGTGGAATGTGTGCGAGGCCAGAGGCCA
CTTGTGTAGCGCCAAGTGCCCAGCGGGGCTGCTAAAGCGCATGCTCCAGACTGCCTTGGGAAAAGCGCCT
CCCCTACCCGGTAGAGAAACTTGATCTGTCGCCGCAATTCAAACTTCGTGAGGCTCCGGTGCCCGTCAGT
GACCTGCTATACTCTGGAGACGCGTTACATAACTTACGGTAAATGGCCCGCCTGGCTGACCGCCCAACGA
CCCCCGCCCATTGACGTCAATAATGACGTATGTTCCCATAGTAACGCCAATAGGGACTTTCCATTGACGT
CAATGGGTGGAGTATTTACGGTAAACTGCCCACTTGGCAGTACATCAAGTGTATCATATGCCAAGTACGC
CCCCTATTGACGTCAATGACGGTAAATGGCCCGCCTGGCATTATGCCCAGTACATGACCTTATGGGACTT
TCCTACTTGGCAGTACATCTACGTATTAGTCATCGCTATTACCATGGTCGAGGTGAGCCCCACGTTCTGC
TTCACTCTCCCCATCTCCCCCCCCTCCCCACCCCCAATTTTGTATTTATTTATTTTTTAATTATTTTGTG
CAGCGATGGGGGGGGGGGGGGGGGGGGGGGGGGCGGGCGGGGGGGGGGGGGGGGGGGGGGGGGGGGGGGG
GGGGGGGGGGGCGAGGCGGAGAGGTGCGGCGGCAGCCAATCAGAGCGGCGCGCTCCGAAAGTTTCCTTTT
ATGGCGAGGCGGCGGCGGCGGCGGCCCTATAAAAAGCGAAGCGCGCGGCGGGCGGGAGTCGCTGCGCGCT
GCCTTCGCCCCGTGCCCCGCTCCGCCGCCGCCTCGCGCCGCCCGCCCCGGCTCTGACTGACCGCGTTACT
CCCACAGGTGAGCGGGCGGGACGGCCCTTCTCCTCCGGGCTGTAATTAGCGCTTGGTTTAATGACGGCTT
GTTTCTTTTCTGTGGCTGCGTGAAAGCCTTGAGGGGCTCCGGGAGGGCCCTTTGTGCGGGGGGAGCGGCT
CGGGGGGTGCGTGCGTGTGTGTGTGCGTGGGGAGCGCCGCGTGCGGCTCCGCGCTGCCCGGCGGCTGTGA
GCGCTGCGGGCGCGGCGCGGGGCTTTGTGCGCTCCGCAGTGTGCGCGAGGGGAGCGCGGCCGGGGGCGGT
GCCCCGCGGTGCGGGGGGGGCTGCGAGGGGAACAAAGGCTGCGTGCGGGGTGTGTGCGTGGGGGGGTGAG
CAGGGGGTGTGGGCGCGTCGGTCGGGCTGCAACCCCCCCTGCACCCCCCTCCCCGAGTTGCTGAGCACGG
CCCGGCTTCGGGTGCGGGGCTCCGTACGGGGCGTGGCGCGGGGCTCGCCGTGCCGGGCGGGGGGTGGCGG
CAGGTGGGGGTGCCGGGCGGGGCGGGGCCGCCTCGGGCCGGGGAGGGCTCGGGGGAGGGGCGCGGCGGCC
CCCGGAGCGCCGGCGGCTGTCGAGGCGCGGCGAGCCGCAGCCATTGCCTTTTATGGTAATCGTGCGAGAG
GGCGCAGGGACTTCCTTTGTCCCAAATCTGTGCGGAGCCGAAATCTGGGAGGCGCCGCCGCACCCCCTCT
AGCGGGCGCGGGGCGAAGCGGTGCGGCGCCGGCAGGAAGGAAATGGGCGGGGAGGGCCTTCGTGCGTCGC
CGCGCCGCCGTCCCCTTCTCCCTCTCCAGCCTCGGGGCTGTCCGCGGGGGGACGGCTGCCTTCGGGGGGG
ACGGGGCAGGGCGGGGTTCGGCTTCTGGCGTGTGACCGGCGGCTCTAGAGCCTCTGCTAACCATGTTCAT
GCCTTCTTCTTTTTCCTACAGCTCCTGGGCAACGTGCTGGTTATTGTGCTGTCTCATCATTTTGGCAAAG
AATTCGGCTTGATCGAAGCCGTCTCAGGGGAGAGACCACACCCAAGCTGTCTAGAGCCGCCACCATGCCT
TTGCTCCTCCTGTTGCCCTTGCTCTGGGCTGGCGCCCTCGCGTTCAACTTAGACGCGGAGGCCCCAGCAG
TACTCTCGGGGCCCCCGGGCTCCTTCTTCGGATTCTCAGTGGAGTTTTACCGGCCGGGAACAGACGGGGT
CAGTGTGCTGGTGGGAGCACCCAAGGCTAATACCAGCCAGCCAGGAGTGCTGCAGGGTGGTGCTGTCTAC
CTCTGTCCTTGGGGTGCCAGCCCCACACAGTGCACCCCCATTGAATTTGACAGCAAAGGCTCTCGGCTCC
TGGAGTCCTCACTGTCCAGCTCAGAGGGAGAGGAGCCTGTGGAGTACAAGTCCTTGCAGTGGTTCGGGGC
AACAGTTCGAGCCCATGGCTCCTCCATCTTGGCATGCGCTCCACTGTACAGCTGGCGCACAGAGAAGGAG
CCACTGAGCGACCCCGTGGGCACCTGCTACCTCTCCACAGATAACTTCACCCGAATTCTGGAGTATGCAC
CCTGCCGCTCAGATTTCAGCTGGGCAGCAGGACAGGGTTACTGCCAAGGAGGCTTCAGTGCCGAGTTCAC
CAAGACTGGCCGTGTGGTTTTAGGTGGACCAGGAAGCTATTTCTGGCAAGGCCAGATCCTGTCTGCCACT
CAGGAGCAGATTGCAGAATCTTATTACCCCGAGTACCTGATCAACCTGGTTCAGGGGCAGCTGCAGACTC
GCCAGGCCAGTTCCATCTATGATGACAGCTACCTAGGATACTCTGTGGCTGTTGGTGAATTCAGTGGTGA
TGACACAGAAGACTTTGTTGCTGGTGTGCCCAAAGGGAACCTCACTTACGGCTATGTCACCATCCTTAAT
GGCTCAGACATTCGATCCCTCTACAACTTCTCAGGGGAACAGATGGCCTCCTACTTTGGCTATGCAGTGG
CCGCCACAGACGTCAATGGGGACGGGCTGGATGACTTGCTGGTGGGGGCACCCCTGCTCATGGATCGGAC
CCCTGACGGGCGGCCTCAGGAGGTGGGCAGGGTCTACGTCTACCTGCAGCACCCAGCCGGCATAGAGCCC
ACGCCCACCCTTACCCTCACTGGCCATGATGAGTTTGGCCGATTTGGCAGCTCCTTGACCCCCCTGGGGG
ACCTGGACCAGGATGGCTACAATGATGTGGCCATCGGGGCTCCCTTTGGTGGGGAGACCCAGCAGGGAGT
AGTGTTTGTATTTCCTGGGGGCCCAGGAGGGCTGGGCTCTAAGCCTTCCCAGGTTCTGCAGCCCCTGTGG
GCAGCCAGCCACACCCCAGACTTCTTTGGCTCTGCCCTTCGAGGAGGCCGAGACCTGGATGGCAATGGAT
ATCCTGATCTGATTGTGGGGTCCTTTGGTGTGGACAAGGCTGTGGTATACAGGGGCCGCCCCATCGTGTC
CGCTAGTGCCTCCCTCACCATCTTCCCCGCCATGTTCAACCCAGAGGAGCGGAGCTGCAGCTTAGAGGGG
AACCCTGTGGCCTGCATCAACCTTAGCTTCTGCCTCAATGCTTCTGGAAAACACGTTGCTGACTCCATTG
GTTTCACAGTGGAACTTCAGCTGGACTGGCAGAAGCAGAAGGGAGGGGTACGGCGGGCACTGTTCCTGGC
CTCCAGGCAGGCAACCCTGACCCAGACCCTGCTCATCCAGAATGGGGCTCGAGAGGATTGCAGAGAGATG
AAGATCTACCTCAGGAACGAGTCAGAATTTCGAGACAAACTCTCGCCGATTCACATCGCTCTCAACTTCT
CCTTGGACCCCCAAGCCCCAGTGGACAGCCACGGCCTCAGGCCAGCCCTACATTATCAGAGCAAGAGCCG
GATAGAGGACAAGGCTCAGATCTTGCTGGACTGTGGAGAAGACAACATCTGTGTGCCTGACCTGCAGCTG
GAAGTGTTTGGGGAGCAGAACCATGTGTACCTGGGTGACAAGAATGCCCTGAACCTCACTTTCCATGCCC
AGAATGTGGGTGAGGGTGGCGCCTATGAGGCTGAGCTTCGGGTCACCGCCCCTCCAGAGGCTGAGTACTC
AGGACTCGTCAGACACCCAGGGAACTTCTCCAGCCTGAGCTGTGACTACTTTGCCGTGAACCAGAGCCGC
CTGCTGGTGTGTGACCTGGGCAACCCCATGAAGGCAGGAGCCAGTCTGTGGGGTGGCCTTCGGTTTACAG
TCCCTCATCTCCGGGACACTAAGAAAACCATCCAGTTTGACTTCCAGATCCTCAGCAAGAATCTCAACAA
CTCGCAAAGCGACGTGGTTTCCTTTCGGCTCTCCGTGGAGGCTCAGGCCCAGGTCACCCTGAACGGTGTC
TCCAAGCCTGAGGCAGTGCTATTCCCAGTAAGCGACTGGCATCCCCGAGACCAGCCTCAGAAGGAGGAGG
ACCTGGGACCTGCTGTCCACCATGTCTATGAGCTCATCAACCAAGGCCCCAGCTCCATTAGCCAGGGTGT
GCTGGAACTCAGCTGTCCCCAGGCTCTGGAAGGTCAGCAGCTCCTATATGTGACCAGAGTTACGGGACTC
AACTGCACCACCAATCACCCCATTAACCCAAAGGGCCTGGAGTTGGATCCCGAGGGTTCCCTGCACCACC
AGCAAAAACGGGAAGCTCCAAGCCGCAGCTCTGCTTCCTCGGGACCTCAGATCCTGAAATGCCCGGAGGC
TGAGTGTTTCAGGCTGCGCTGTGAGCTCGGGCCCCTGCACCAACAAGAGAGCCAAAGTCTGCAGTTGCAT
TTCCGAGTCTGGGCCAAGACTTTCTTGCAGCGGGAGCACCAGCCATTTAGCCTGCAGTGTGAGGCTGTGT
ACAAAGCCCTGAAGATGCCCTACCGAATCCTGCCTCGGCAGCTGCCCCAAAAAGAGCGTCAGGTGGCCAC
AGCTGTGCAATGGACCAAGGCAGAAGGCAGCTATGGCGTCCCACTGTGGATCATCATCCTAGCCATCCTG
TTTGGCCTCCTGCTCCTAGGTCTACTCATCTACATCCTCTACAAGCTTGGATTCTTCAAACGCTCCCTCC
CATATGGCACCGCCATGGAAAAAGCTCAGCTCAAGCCTCCAGCCACCTCTGATGCCG
